>Addgene plasmid #126728 | pZ_lacO-cP-AOX1-LovB | addgene full sequence | sequence record 247200 | Addgene NGS Result
GGATCTCAAGAAGATCCTTTGATCTTTTCTACGGGGTCTGACGCTCAGTGGAACGAAAACTCACGTTAAG
GGATTTTGGTCATGAGATCAGATCTTGTGTGGAATTGTGAGCGGATAACAATTTCACACACTAACCCCTA
CTTGACAGCAATATATAAACAGAAGGAAGCTGCCCTGTCTTAAACCTTTTTTTTTATCATCATTATTAGC
TTACTTTCATAATTGCGACTGGTTCCAATTGACAAGCTTTTGATTTTAACGACTTTTAACGACAACTTGA
GAAGATCAAAAAACAACTAATTATTCGAAATGGCTCAATCTATGTATCCTAATGAGCCTATTGTCGTGGT
CGGCAGTGGTTGTCGCTTCCCTGGTGACGCCAACACACCCTCCAAGCTCTGGGAGCTACTCCAGCATCCT
CGCGATGTGCAGAGTCGAATCCCCAAAGAACGATTTGACGTCGACACATTTTATCACCCGGACGGGAAGC
ACCACGGGCGAACAAATGCACCCTACGCCTATGTTCTCCAAGACGATCTGGGCGCCTTCGATGCGGCCTT
CTTCAATATCCAGGCTGGAGAGGCCGAGAGTATGGACCCCCAGCACCGGCTGTTGCTGGAGACGGTGTAC
GAGGCCGTAACGAATGCTGGAATGCGTATCCAGGATCTGCAGGGAACTTCGACTGCTGTTTACGTCGGGG
TGATGACGCACGACTATGAGACTGTCTCAACCCGCGACCTGGAGAGCATCCCCACCTACTCGGCGACGGG
TGTCGCGGTCAGTGTTGCGTCCAACCGCATCTCGTATTTTTTTGACTGGCATGGACCAAGTATGACGATC
GATACGGCATGCAGCTCGTCGTTGGTTGCCGTTCATCTGGCGGTGCAACAGCTACGGACGGGTCAAAGCT
CCATGGCAATTGCTGCGGGTGCGAATCTGATTCTGGGGCCCATGACATTCGTCCTTGAAAGCAAATTGAG
CATGCTATCCCCCTCGGGTCGATCCCGCATGTGGGACGCCGGAGCTGACGGCTATGCCAGAGGCGAAGCT
GTTTGCTCTGTAGTGTTGAAGACATTGAGTCAAGCCTTGCGCGATGGGGACACGATTGAATGTGTCATCC
GAGAAACTGGGGTGAATCAAGATGGCCGAACGACCGGAATTACGATGCCGAACCATAGTGCTCAGGAGGC
ACTCATCAAGGCTACCTACGCCCAGGCTGGCCTTGACATCACCAAGGCCGAGGACAGGTGCCAATTCTTC
GAGGCTCATGGGACTGGTACTCCGGCCGGAGATCCCCAGGAGGCGGAGGCCATTGCAACAGCCTTCTTCG
GCCACGAGCAGGTAGCACGCAGCGACGGAAACGAGAGGGCCCCTCTGTTCGTGGGCAGTGCGAAAACTGT
TGTCGGGCACACCGAGGGCACGGCCGGTCTGGCTGGTCTCATGAAGGCGTCGTTCGCTGTCCGCCATGGG
GTAATCCCCCCCAACCTGCTGTTCGACAAAATCAGCCCGCGAGTCGCCCCATTCTATAAAAACCTGAGGA
TTCCGACAGAAGCTACCCAATGGCCAGCTCTCCCACCCGGACAACCGCGCCGCGCCAGTGTCAACTCCTT
TGGATTCGGCGGCACGAATGCGCATGCCATTATTGAGGAATACATGGAGCCAGAGCAAAACCAGCTGCGA
GTCTCGAATAATGAGGACTGCCCACCCATGACCGGTGTCCTGAGTTTACCCTTAGTCCTCTCGGCGAAGT
CCCAGCGCTCCTTAAAGATAATGATGGAGGAGATGCTGCAATTCCTTGAGTCTCACCCCGAGATACACTT
GCACGACCTCACCTGGTCCTTACTGCGCAAGCGGTCAGTTCTACCCTTCCGCCGGGCTATTGTCGGCCAT
AGTCATGAAACCATCCGCCGGGCTTTGGAGGATGCCATCGAGGATGGTATTGTGTCGAGCGACTTCACTA
CGGAGGTCAGAGGCCAGCCATCGGTGTTGGGAATCTTCACCGGGCAGGGGGCGCAGTGGCCGGGGATGTT
AAAGAATCTGATAGAGGCATCGCCATATGTGCGGAACATAGTGAGGGAGCTGGACGACTCCCTGCAGAGC
TTGCCGGAAAAATACCGGCCCTCGTGGACGCTACTGGACCAGTTCATGCTAGAAGGAGAGGCCTCCAACG
TCCAATATGCTACTTTCTCCCAGCCATTATGCTGCGCGGTGCAAATTGTCCTGGTCCGTCTCCTTGAAGC
CGCGAGAATACGATTCACGGCTGTTGTTGGACATAGCTCCGGCGAAATTGCTTGCGCCTTTGCTGCCGGG
CTCATCAGTGCCTCGTTGGCGATTCGGATTGCTTACTTACGTGGAGTCGTCTCGGCAGGGGGCGCCAGAG
GCACACCGGGAGCCATGTTGGCCGCCGGGATGTCCTTTGAGGAAGCACAAGAGATCTGCGAGTTGGATGC
CTTTGAGGGCCGCATCTGCGTGGCTGCCAGCAATTCCCCAGACAGTGTAACTTTCTCTGGCGACGCGAAC
GCAATTGATCACCTGAAGGGCATGTTGGAGGATGAGTCCACTTTTGCGAGACTGCTCAAGGTCGATACAG
CGTACCACTCGCATCATATGCTTCCATGTGCAGACCCATATATGCAAGCCCTAGAAGAGTGTGGTTGTGC
TGTTGCCGATGCAGGTTCCCCAGCCGGAAGTGTACCCTGGTATTCGTCCGTGGACGCCGAGAACAGGCAA
ATGGCAGCAAGAGACGTGACCGCCAAGTACTGGAAAGATAACTTAGTATCTCCGGTGCTATTCTCCCACG
CAGTGCAGCGGGCAGTCGTCACGCACAAGGCGCTGGATATCGGGATTGAAGTGGGCTGTCACCCAGCTCT
CAAGAGCCCATGCGTCGCCACCATCAAGGATGTCCTATCTGGGGTTGACCTGGCGTATACAGGTTGCTTG
GAGCGAGGAAAGAATGATCTCGATTCATTCTCTCGAGCACTGGCATATCTCTGGGAAAGGTTTGGTGCCT
CCAGTTTCGATGCGGACGAGTTCATGCGTGCAGTCGCGCCTGATCGGCCCTGTATGAGTGTGTCGAAGCT
CCTACCGGCCTATCCATGGGACCGCTCTCGTCGCTACTGGGTGGAATCCCGAGCAACTCGCCACCATCTT
CGAGGGCCCAAGCCCCATCTTCTATTAGGAAAGCTCTCCGAATACAGCACTCCGCTAAGCTTCCAGTGGC
TGAATTTTGTGCGCCCACGAGACATTGAATGGCTTGATGGACATGCATTGCAAGGCCAGACTGTCTTCCC
TGCGGCCGGCTATATCGTCATGGCAATGGAAGCAGCCTTAATGATTGCTGGCACCCACGCAAAGCAGGTC
AAGTTACTGGAGATCTTGGATATGAGCATTGACAAGGCGGTGATATTTGACGACGAAGACAGCTTGGTTG
AGCTCAACCTGACAGCTGACGTGTCTCGCAACGCCGGCGAAGCAGGTTCAATGACCATAAGCTTCAAGAT
CGATTCCTGTCTATCGAAGGAGGGTAACCTATCCCTATCAGCCAAGGGCCAACTGGCCCTAACGATAGAA
GATGTCAATCCCAGGACGACTTCCGCTAGCGACCAGCACCATCTTCCCCCGCCAGAAGAGGAACATCCTC
ATATGAACCGTGTCAACATCAATGCTTTCTACCACGAGCTGGGGTTGATGGGGTACAACTACAGTAAGGA
CTTCCGGCGTCTCCATAACATGCAACGAGCAGATCTTCGAGCCAGCGGCACCTTAGACTTCATTCCTCTG
ATGGACGAGGGTAATGGCTGTCCTCTCCTGCTGCATCCTGCATCATTGGACGTCGCCTTCCAGACTGTCA
TCGGCGCATACTCCTCCCCAGGTGATCGGCGTCTACGCTGTCTGTATGTACCCACTCACGTTGATCGCAT
CACACTTGTCCCATCCCTTTGCCTGGCAACGGCTGAGTCCGGATGCGAGAAGGTTGCCTTCAATACTATC
AATACGTACGACAAGGGAGACTACTTGAGCGGTGACATTGTGGTGTTTGACGCGGAGCAGACCACCCTGT
TCCAGGTTGAAAATATTACTTTTAAGCCCTTTTCACCCCCGGATGCTTCAACTGACCATGCGATGTTTGC
CCGATGGAGCTGGGGTCCGTTGACTCCGGACTCGCTGCTGGATAACCCGGAGTATTGGGCCACCGCGCAG
GACAAGGAGGCGATTCCTATTATCGAACGCATCGTCTACTTCTATATCCGATCGTTCCTCAGTCAGCTTA
CGCTGGAGGAGCGCCAGCAGGCAGCCTTCCATTTGCAGAAGCAGATCGAGTGGCTCGAACAAGTCCTGGC
CAGCGCCAAGGAGGGTCGTCACCTATGGTACGACCCCGGGTGGGAGAATGATACTGAGGCCCAGATTGAG
CACCTTTGTACTGCTAACTCCTACCACCCTCATGTTCGCCTGGTTCAGCGAGTCGGCCAACACCTGCTCC
CCACCGTACGATCGAACGGCAACCCATTCGACCTTCTGGACCACGATGGGCTCCTGACGGAGTTCTATAC
CAACACACTCAGCTTCGGACCCGCACTACACTACGCCCGGGAATTGGTGGCGCAGATCGCCCATCGCTAT
CAGTCAATGGATATTCTGGAGATTGGAGCAGGGACCGGCGGCGCTACCAAGTACGTGTTGGCCACGCCCC
AGCTGGGGTTCAACAGCTACACATACACCGATATCTCCACCGGATTCTTCGAGCAAGCGCGGGAGCAATT
TGCCCCCTTCGAGGACCGGATGGTGTTTGAACCCCTCGATATCCGCCGCAGTCCCGCCGAGCAGGGCTTC
GAGCCGCATGCCTATGATCTGATCATTGCCTCCAATGTGCTACATGCGACACCCGACCTAGAGAAAACCA
TGGCTCACGCCCGCTCTCTGCTCAAGCCTGGAGGCCAGATGGTTATTCTGGAGATTACCCACAAAGAACA
CACACGGCTCGGGTTTATCTTTGGTCTGTTCGCCGACTGGTGGGCTGGGGTGGATGATGGTCGCTGCACT
GAGCCGTTTGTCTCGTTCGACCGCTGGGATGCGATCCTAAAGCGTGTCGGGTTTTCCGGTGTGGACAGTC
GCACCACGGATCGGGACGCAAATCTATTCCCGACCTCTGTGTTTAGTACCCATGCAATTGACGCCACCGT
GGAGTACTTAGACGCGCCGCTTGCCAGCAGCGGCACCGTCAAGGACTCTTACCCTCCCTTGGTGGTGGTA
GGAGGGCAGACCCCCCAATCTCAGCGTCTCCTGAACGATATAAAAGCGATCATGCCTCCTCGTCCGCTCC
AGACATACAAGCGCCTCGTGGATTTGCTAGACGCGGAGGAGCTGCCGATGAAGTCCACGTTTGTCATGCT
CACGGAGCTGGACGAGGAATTATTCGCCGGGCTCACTGAAGAGACCTTCGAGGCAACCAAGCTGCTGCTC
ACGTACGCCAGCAATACGGTCTGGCTGACAGAAAATGCCTGGGTCCAACATCCTCACCAGGCGAGCACGA
TCGGCATGCTACGCTCCATCCGCCGGGAGCATCCTGACTTGGGAGTTCATGTTCTGGACGTCGACGCGGT
TGAAACCTTCGATGCAACCTTCCTGGTTGAACAGGTGCTTCGGCTTGAGGAGCATACGGATGAGCTGGCC
AGTTCAACTACATGGACTCAAGAACCCGAGGTCTCCTGGTGTAAAGGCCGCCCGTGGATTCCTCGTCTGA
AGCGCGATCTGGCTCGCAATAACCGAATGAACTCCTCGCGCCGTCCCATATACGAGATGATCGATTCGTC
GCGGGCTCCCGTGGCATTACAGACGGCTCGGGATTCATCATCCTACTTCTTGGAGTCCGCTGAAACCTGG
TTTGTGCCTGAGAGTGTTCAGCAGATGGAAACAAAGACGATCTATGTCCACTTTAGCTGTCCCCATGCGC
TTAGGGTCGGACAGCTCGGGTTTTTCTATCTTGTGCAGGGTCACGTCCAGGAGGGCAATCGCGAAGTGCC
CGTCGTGGCCTTAGCAGAGCGTAACGCATCCATTGTGCACGTTCGTCCCGATTATATATATACTGAGGCA
GATAACAATCTGTCTGAGGGTGGTGGCAGCCTTATGGTAACCGTCCTCGCCGCGGCGGTGTTGGCGGAGA
CGGTGATCAGTACCGCCAAGTGCCTGGGGGTAACTGACTCAATCCTCGTTCTGAATCCCCCCAGCATATG
TGGGCAGATGTTGCTCCATGCTGGTGAAGAGATCGGTCTTCAAGTTCATCTGGCCACCACTTCTGGCAAC
AGGAGTTCGGTTTCTGCTGGAGACGCCAAGTCCTGGCTAACATTGCATGCTCGCGACACGGACTGGCACC
TGCGACGGGTACTGCCCCGGGGTGTCCAGGCTTTAGTCGACTTATCAGCCGACCAGAGCTGTGAAGGTTT
GACTCAGAGGATGATGAAAGTTCTGATGCCTGGCTGTGCCCATTACCGTGCGGCAGACCTGTTCACAGAC
ACCGTTTCCACTGAATTGCATAGCGGATCGCGGCATCAAGCTTCACTGCCCGCCGCATATTGGGAGCATG
TGGTATCCTTAGCCCGCCAGGGACTTCCTAGTGTCAGCGAGGGGTGGGAGGTGATGCCGTGCACTCAATT
TGCAGCGCATGCCGACAAGACGCGCCCGGATCTCTCGACAGTTATTTCCTGGCCCCGGGAGTCGGACGAG
GCTACGCTTCCTACCAGGGTTCGCTCCATTGACGCTGAGACCCTCTTTGCGGCCGACAAAACATATCTCC
TGGTCGGACTGACTGGAGATCTTGGACGATCACTAGGTCGTTGGATGGTCCAGCATGGGGCCTGCCACAT
TGTACTTACGAGCAGAAATCCGCAGGTGAACCCCAAGTGGCTGGCGCATGTTGAAGAACTGGGTGGTCGA
GTCACTGTTCTTTCCATGGACGTGACAAGCCAAAACTCAGTGGAAGCTGGCCTGGCTAAACTCAAGGATC
TGCATCTGCCACCAGTGGGGGGTATTGCCTTTGGCCCTCTGGTTCTGCAGGATGTGATGCTAAATAATAT
GGAACTGCCAATGATGGAGATGGTGCTCAACCCCAAGGTCGAAGGCGTCCGCATCCTGCACGAGAAGTTC
TCCGATCCGACCAGTAGCAACCCTCTCGACTTCTTCGTGATGTTCTCCTCGATTGTGGCCGTCATGGGCA
ACCCGGGTCAGGCTAACTACAGTGCGGCTAACTGCTACCTTCAAGCGCTGGCGCAGCAGCGAGTTGCATC
CGGATTAGCAGCGTCCACCATCGACATCGGTGCCGTGTACGGCGTTGGGTTCGTCACTCGGGCGGAGCTG
GAGGAGGACTTTAATGCAATTCGGTTCATGTTCGATTCGGTTGAGGAACATGAACTGCATACACTGTTTG
CTGAGGCAGTGGTGGCCGGTCGACGAGCCGTGCACCAGCAAGAGCAGCAGCGGAAGTTCGCGACAGTGCT
CGACATGGCTGATCTGGAACTGACAACCGGAATTCCGCCCCTGGAACCAGCCCTCAAAGATCGGATCACC
TTCTTCGACGACCCCCGCATAGGCAACTTAAAAATTCCGGAGTACCGAGGGGCCAAAGCAGGCGAAGGGG
CAGCCGGCTCCAAGGGCTCGGTCAAAGAACAGCTCTTGCAGGCGACGAACCTGGACCAGGTCCGTCAGAT
CGTCATCGATGGACTCTCCGCGAAGCTGCAGGTGACCCTGCAGATCCCCGATGGGGAAAGCGTGCATCCC
ACCATCCCACTAATCGATCAGGGGGTGGACTCTCTGGGCGCGGTCACCGTGGGAACCTGGTTCTCCAAGC
AGCTGTACCTTGATTTGCCACTCCTGAAAGTGCTTGGGGGTGCTTCGATCACCGATCTCGCTAATGAGGC
TGCTGCGCGATTGCCACCTAGCTCCATTCCCCTCGTCGCAGCCACCGACGGGGGTGCAGAGAGCACTGAC
AATACTTCCGAGAATGAAGTTTCGGGACGCGAGGATACTGACCTTAGTGCCGCCGCCACCATCACTGAGC
CCTCGTCTGCCGACGAAGACGATACGGAGCCGGGCGACGAGGACGTCCCGCGTTCCCACCATCCACTGTC
TCTCGGGCAAGAATACTCCTGGAGAATCCAGCAGGGAGCCGAAGACCCCACCGTCTTTAACAACACCATT
GGTATGTTCATGAAGGGCTCTATTGACCTTAAACGGCTGTACAAGGCGTTGAGAGCGGTCTTGCGCCGCC
ACGAGATCTTCCGCACGGGGTTTGCCAACGTGGATGAGAACGGGATGGCCCAGCTGGTGTTTGGTCAAAC
CAAAAACAAAGTCCAGACCATCCAAGTGTCTGACCGAGCCGGCGCCGAAGAGGGCTACCGACAACTGGTG
CAGACACGGTATAACCCTGCCGCAGGAGACACCTTGCGGCTGGTGGACTTCTTCTGGGGCCAGGACGACC
ATCTGCTGGTTGTGGCTTACCACCGACTCGTCGGGGATGGATCTACTACAGAGAACATCTTCGTCGAAGC
GGGCCAGCTCTACGACGGCACGTCGCTAAGTCCACATGTCCCTCAGTTTGCGGACCTGGCGGCACGGCAA
CGCGCAATGCTCGAGGATGGGAGAATGGAGGAGGATCTCGCGTACTGGAAGAAAATGCATTACCGACCGT
CCTCAATTCCAGTGCTCCCACTGATGCGGCCCCTGGTAGGTAACAGTAGCAGGTCCGATACTCCAAATTT
CCAGCACTGTGGACCCTGGCAGCAGCACGAAGCCGTGGCGCGACTTGATCCGATGGTGGCCTTCCGCATC
AAGGAGCGCAGTCGCAAGCACAAGGCGACGCCGATGCAGTTCTATCTGGCGGCGTATCAGGTGCTGTTGG
CGCGCCTCACCGACAGCACCGATCTCACCGTGGGCCTCGCCGACACCAACCGTGCGACTGTCGACGAGAT
GGCGGCCATGGGGTTCTTCGCCAACCTCCTTCCCCTGCGCTTCCGGGATTTCCGCCCCCATATAACGTTT
GGCGAGCACCTTATCGCCACCCGTGACCTGGTGCGTGAGGCCTTGCAGCACGCCCGCGTGCCCTACGGCG
TCCTCCTCGATCAACTGGGGCTGGAGGTCCCGGTCCCGACCAGCAATCAACCTGCGCCTTTGTTCCAGGC
CGTCTTCGATTACAAGCAGGGCCAGGCGGAAAGTGGAACGATTGGGGGTGCCAAGATAACCGAGGTGATT
GCCACGCGCGAGCGCACCCCTTACGATGTCGTGCTGGAGATGTCGGATGATCCCACCAAGGAACCGCTGC
TCACGGCCAAGTTACAGAGTTCCCGCTACGAGGCTCACCACCCTCAAGCCTTCTTGGAGAGCTACATGTC
CCTTCTCTCTATGTTCTCGATGAATCCCGCCCTGAAGCTGGCACATCATCATCATCATCATTGAGTTTGT
AGCCTTAGACATGACTGTTCCTCAGTTCAAGTTGGGCACTTACGAGAAGACCGGTCTTGCTAGATTCTAA
TCAAGAGGATGTCAGAATGCCATTTGCCTGAGAGATGCAGGCTTCATTTTTGATACTTTTTTATTTGTAA
CCTATATAGTATAGGATTTTTTTTGTCATTTTGTTTCTTCTCGTACGAGCTTGCTCCTGATCAGCCTATC
TCGCAGCTGATGAATATCTTGTGGTAGGGGTTTGGGAAAATCATTCGAGTTTGATGTTTTTCTTGGTATT
TCCCACTCCTCTTCAGAGTACAGAAGATTAAGTGAGACCTTCGTTTGTGCGGATCCCCCACACACCATAG
CTTCAAAATGTTTCTACTCCTTTTTTACTCTTCCAGATTTTCTCGGACTCCGCGCATCGCCGTACCACTT
CAAAACACCCAAGCACAGCATACTAAATTTCCCCTCTTTCTTCCTCTAGGGTGTCGTTAATTACCCGTAC
TAAAGGTTTGGAAAAGAAAAAAGAGACCGCCTCGTTTCTTTTTCTTCGTCGAAAAAGGCAATAAAAATTT
TTATCACGTTTCTTTTTCTTGAAAATTTTTTTTTTTGATTTTTTTCTCTTTCGATGACCTCCCATTGATA
TTTAAGTTAATAAACGGTCTTCAATTTCTCAAGTTTCAGTTTCATTTTTCTTGTTCTATTACAACTTTTT
TTACTTCTTGCTCATTAGAAAGAAAGCATAGCAATCTAATCTAAGGGCGGTGTTGACAATTAATCATCGG
CATAGTATATCGGCATAGTATAATACGACAAGGTGAGGAACTAAACCATGGCCAAGTTGACCAGTGCCGT
TCCGGTGCTCACCGCGCGCGACGTCGCCGGAGCGGTCGAGTTCTGGACCGACCGGCTCGGGTTCTCCCGG
GACTTCGTGGAGGACGACTTCGCCGGTGTGGTCCGGGACGACGTGACCCTGTTCATCAGCGCGGTCCAGG
ACCAGGTGGTGCCGGACAACACCCTGGCCTGGGTGTGGGTGCGCGGCCTGGACGAGCTGTACGCCGAGTG
GTCGGAGGTCGTGTCCACGAACTTCCGGGACGCCTCCGGGCCGGCCATGACCGAGATCGGCGAGCAGCCG
TGGGGGCGGGAGTTCGCCCTGCGCGACCCGGCCGGCAACTGCGTGCACTTCGTGGCCGAGGAGCAGGACT
GACACGTCCGACGCGGCCCGACGGGTCCGAGGCCTCGGAGATCCGTCCCCCTTTTCCTTTGTCGATATCA
TGTAATTAGTTATGTCACGCTTACATTCACGCCCTCCCCCCACATCCGCTCTAACCGAAAAGGAAGGAGT
TAGACAACCTGAAGTCTAGGTCCCTATTTATTTTTTTATAGTTATGTTAGTATTAAGAACGTTATTTATA
TTTCAAATTTTTCTTTTTTTTCTGTACAGACGCGTGTACGCATGTAACATTATACTGAAAACCTTGCTTG
AGAAGGTTTTGGGACGCTCGAAGGCTTTAATTTGCAAGCTGGAGACCAACATGTGAGCAAAAGGCCAGCA
AAAGGCCAGGAACCGTAAAAAGGCCGCGTTGCTGGCGTTTTTCCATAGGCTCCGCCCCCCTGACGAGCAT
CACAAAAATCGACGCTCAAGTCAGAGGTGGCGAAACCCGACAGGACTATAAAGATACCAGGCGTTTCCCC
CTGGAAGCTCCCTCGTGCGCTCTCCTGTTCCGACCCTGCCGCTTACCGGATACCTGTCCGCCTTTCTCCC
TTCGGGAAGCGTGGCGCTTTCTCATAGCTCACGCTGTAGGTATCTCAGTTCGGTGTAGGTCGTTCGCTCC
AAGCTGGGCTGTGTGCACGAACCCCCCGTTCAGCCCGACCGCTGCGCCTTATCCGGTAACTATCGTCTTG
AGTCCAACCCGGTAAGACACGACTTATCGCCACTGGCAGCAGCCACTGGTAACAGGATTAGCAGAGCGAG
GTATGTAGGCGGTGCTACAGAGTTCTTGAAGTGGTGGCCTAACTACGGCTACACTAGAAGAACAGTATTT
GGTATCTGCGCTCTGCTGAAGCCAGTTACCTTCGGAAAAAGAGTTGGTAGCTCTTGATCCGGCAAACAAA
CCACCGCTGGTAGCGGTGGTTTTTTTGTTTGCAAGCAGCAGATTACGCGCAGAAAAAAA
Features (pLannotate 1.2.2; 11 found; start..end, strand, type, name):
    101..123     +  protein_bind   lac operator (fragment): The lac repressor binds to the lac operator to inhibit transcription in E. coli. This inhibition can be relieved by adding lactose or isopropyl-β-D-thiogalactopyranoside (IPTG). lac repressor encoded by lacI
    131..310     +  promoter       AOX1 promoter (fragment): Pichia pastoris AOX1; inducible promoter, regulated by methanol
    310..9423    +  CDS            lovB: LOVB_ASPTE - Experimental evidence at protein level: Swiss-Prot protein existence level 1. Lovastatin nonaketide synthase; part of the gene cluster that mediates the biosynthesis of lovastatin (also known as mevinolin, mevacor or monacolin K), a hypolipidemic inhibitor of (3S)- hydroxymethylglutaryl-coenzyme A (HMG-CoA) reductase (HMGR) (PubMed:10334994, PubMed:12929390, PubMed:21495633, PubMed:23023987). The first step in the biosynthesis of lovastatin is the production of dihydromonacolin L acid by the lovastatin nonaketide synthase lovB and the trans-acting enoyl reductase lovC via condensa
   9424..9441    +  CDS            capTEV™ (fragment): composite tag for in vivo biotinylation, TEV protease cleavage, and 6xHis tagging
   9452..9517    +  CDS            AOX1 (fragment): ALOX1_KOMPC - Experimental evidence at protein level: Swiss-Prot protein existence level 1. Major isoform of alcohol oxidase, which catalyzes the oxidation of methanol to formaldehyde and hydrogen peroxide, the first step in the methanol utilization pathway of methylotrophic yeasts. From Komagataella phaffii (strain ATCC 76273 / CBS 7435 / CECT 11047 / NRRL Y-11430 / Wegner 21-1) (Yeast) (Pichia pastoris).
   9521..9767    +  terminator     AOX1 terminator: Pichia pastoris AOX1; transcription terminator for AOX1
   9788..10195   +  promoter       TEF1 promoter: S. cerevisiae TEF1; promoter for EF-1α
  10202..10249   +  promoter       EM7 promoter: synthetic bacterial promoter&nbsp
  10268..10642   +  CDS            BleoR: antibiotic-binding protein; Sh ble from Streptoalloteichus hindustanus; confers resistance to bleomycin, phleomycin, and Zeocin™
  10708..10955   +  terminator     CYC1 terminator: S. cerevisiae CYC1; transcription terminator for CYC1
  11030..9       -  rep_origin     ori (across the origin): high-copy-number ColE1/pMB1/pBR322/pUC origin of replication
