[The description below was written by a language model from this plasmid's Addgene catalogue record and pLannotate feature annotations shown in this document.]
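Description:
pZ_lacO-cP-AOX1-LovB is a yeast expression plasmid built on the Invitrogen pPICZ B backbone, a shuttle vector for Pichia pastoris (Komagataella phaffii). It is propagated in E. coli through a high-copy ColE1/pUC-type origin. A single Sh ble (BleoR) cassette provides Zeocin selection in both hosts: the yeast TEF1 promoter and the bacterial EM7 promoter sit in tandem upstream of the resistance gene, which is followed by the CYC1 terminator. No yeast replication origin is annotated, which is consistent with pPICZ-type vectors being maintained by genomic integration, although the record does not describe the integration strategy.

The payload is the roughly 9.1 kb lovB gene from Aspergillus terreus ATCC 20542, carrying two recorded nucleotide changes (T7227A and T8994A) and inserted by Gibson assembly. LovB is the lovastatin nonaketide synthase, which works with the trans-acting enoyl reductase LovC to make dihydromonacolin L acid, the first committed intermediate of lovastatin biosynthesis. The coding sequence ends in a C-terminal 6xHis tag (the short hit labelled as a capTEV fragment corresponds to this) and is followed by the AOX1 terminator region.

Instead of the full methanol-inducible AOX1 promoter, only a short fragment of about 180 bp is annotated, preceded by a lac operator. Together with the "lacO-cP-AOX1" name, this suggests a synthetic hybrid promoter in which a core AOX1 promoter is controlled by a LacI-based DNA-binding factor supplied separately. That factor is not encoded on this plasmid, and the record does not specify it. The stated purpose is LovB overexpression in yeast, and the associated work concerns an ethanol-driven system for producing acetyl-CoA-derived drugs in a Crabtree-negative yeast.
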