Addgene plasmid #126728: pZ_lacO-cP-AOX1-LovB
Purpose: yeast plasmid overexpressing LovB
Depositing lab: Menghao Cai. Depositing organization: East China University of Science and Technology. Publication: Engineered ethanol-driven biosynthetic system for improving production of acetyl-CoA derived drugs in Crabtree-negative yeast. Liu Y, Bai C, Liu Q, Xu Q, Qian Z, Peng Q, Yu J, Xu M, Zhou X, Zhang Y, Cai M. Metab Eng. 2019 Jul;54:275-284. doi: 10.1016/j.ymben.2019.05.001. Epub 2019 May 9. PubMed 31077813.
Backbone
  Vector backbone: pPICZ B
  Backbone manufacturer: Invitrogen
  Backbone size w/o insert (bp): 3328
  Vector type: Yeast Expression
  Selectable markers: Zeocin
Growth in bacteria
  Bacterial resistance: Bleocin (Zeocin), 50 μg/mL
  Growth temperature: 37°C
  Growth strain: DH5alpha
  Copy number: Unknown
Gene/Insert
  Gene/Insert name: lovB
  Species: Aspergillus terreus ATCC 20542
  Insert size (bp): 9114
  Mutation: T7227A,T8994A
  GenBank ID: AF151722.1
  Tag / fusion protein: 6xHis (C terminal on insert)
  Cloning method: Gibson Cloning
Terms and licenses: Academic/Nonprofit Terms; Industry Terms: Not Available to Industry
How to cite: pZ_lacO-cP-AOX1-LovB was a gift from Menghao Cai (Addgene plasmid # 126728 ; http://n2t.net/addgene:126728 ; RRID:Addgene_126728)
